Addgene plasmid #35078: BRCA1-(1234-1443)
Depositing lab: Cheryl Arrowsmith. Depositing organization: University Health Network. Publication: Characterization of segments from the central region of BRCA1: an intrinsically disordered scaffold for multiple protein-protein and protein-DNA interactions?. Mark WY, Liao JC, Lu Y, Ayed A, Laister R, Szymczyna B, Chakrabartty A, Arrowsmith CH. J Mol Biol. 2005 Jan 14;345(2):275-87. 10.1016/j.jmb.2004.10.045 PubMed 15571721.
Backbone
  Vector backbone: pET15b
  Backbone manufacturer: Novagen
  Backbone size w/o insert (bp): 5700
Growth in bacteria
  Bacterial resistance: Ampicillin, 100 μg/mL
  Growth temperature: 37°C
  Growth strain: DH5alpha
  Copy number: High Copy
Gene/Insert
  Gene/Insert name: BRCA1
  Species: H. sapiens (human)
  Insert size (bp): 627
  Mutation: Contains aa 1234-1443
  Entrez Gene: BRCA1 (a.k.a. BRCAI, BRCC1, BROVCA1, FANCS, IRIS, PNCA4, PPP1R53, PSCP, RNF53)
  Promoter: T7
  Tag / fusion protein: His (N terminal on backbone)
  Cloning method: Restriction Enzyme; 5′ cloning site NdeI (not destroyed); 3′ cloning site BamHI (not destroyed)
  Sequencing primers: 5′ T7; 3′ T7-term
Terms and licenses: Academic/Nonprofit Terms; Industry Terms: Not Available to Industry
Depositor comments: Protein expression in BL21DE3-Gold. Induce culture at OD600=0.8 with 0.5mM IPTG, 37oC for 3 hours.
How to cite: BRCA1-(1234-1443) was a gift from Cheryl Arrowsmith (Addgene plasmid # 35078 ; http://n2t.net/addgene:35078 ; RRID:Addgene_35078)
