[The description below was written by a language model from this plasmid's Addgene catalogue record.]
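Description:
BRCA1-(1234-1443) is a bacterial protein-expression plasmid built on the Novagen pET15b backbone (about 5.7 kb without insert). It carries a 627 bp fragment of human BRCA1 encoding residues 1234 to 1443, a segment from the central region of the protein. The plasmid is selected with ampicillin, is recorded as high copy, and is maintained in a standard cloning strain such as DH5alpha. No feature table accompanies the record, so details of the origin of replication and other backbone elements are not itemised beyond what the pET15b designation implies.

The BRCA1 fragment was inserted by restriction cloning between the NdeI and BamHI sites, both of which remain intact. This places it in frame behind the backbone-encoded N-terminal His tag and under the control of the T7 promoter. Transcription therefore depends on T7 RNA polymerase, which is supplied by a DE3 lysogen host. The depositor notes expression in a BL21(DE3)-derived strain with IPTG induction. The His tag allows the recombinant polypeptide to be purified by immobilised metal affinity chromatography. The insert can be verified by sequencing from the flanking T7 promoter and T7 terminator priming sites.

According to the associated publication, the construct belongs to work that characterised segments of the BRCA1 central region as an intrinsically disordered scaffold for protein-protein and protein-DNA interactions. Its typical use is to produce this defined BRCA1 fragment in E. coli for biophysical, structural or binding studies.
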