>Addgene plasmid #35078 | BRCA1-(1234-1443) | addgene partial sequence | sequence record 45000 | T7 5'-TAATACGACTCACTATAGGG-3'
ATTCCCTCTGAATATTTTGTTTACTTTAAGAAGGAGATATACCATGGGCAGCAGCCATCATCATCATCAT
CACAGCAGCGGCCTGGTGCCGCGCGGCAGCCATATGGTAAACAATATACCTTCTCAGTCTACTAGGCATA
GCACCGTTGCTACCGAGTGTCTGTCTAAGAACACAGAGGAGAATTTATTATCATTGAAGAATAGCTTAAA
TGACTGCAGTAACCAGGTAATATTGGCAAAGGCATCTCAGGAACATCACCTTAGTGAGGAAACAAAATGT
TCTGCTAGCTTGTTTTCTTCACAGTGCAGTGAATTGGAAGACTTGACTGCAAATACAAACACCCAGGATC
CTTTCTTGATTGGTTCTTCCAAACAAATGAGGCATCAGTCTGAAAGCCAGGGAGTTGGTCTGAGTGACAA
GGAATTGGTTTCAGATGATGAAGAAAGAGGAACGGGCTTGGAAGAAAATAATCAAGAAGAGCAAAGCATG
GATTCAAACTTAGGTGAAGCAGCATCTGGGTGTGAGAGTGAAACAAGCGTCTCTGAAGACTGCTCAGGGC
TATCCTCTCAGAGTGACATTTTAACCACTCAGCAGAGGGATACCATGCAACATAACCTGATAAAGCTCCA
GCAGGAAATGGCTGAACTAGAAGCTGTGTTAGAACAGCATGGGAGCCAGCCTTCTAACAGCTACCCTTCC
ATCATAAGTGACTCTTCTGCCCTTGAGGACCTGCGATAACTCGAGGATCCGGCTGCTAACAAAGCCCCGA
AAGGAAGCCTGAGTTGGCTGCTGCCACCGCTGAGCAATAACTAGCATAACCCCTTGGGGCCTCTAACGGG
TCTTGAGGGGTTTTTGCTGAAAGGAGGAACCCATATCCGGATATCCCGCAAGAGGCCCGCCAGTACCGGC
ATAACC
